>Addgene plasmid #74660 | NUDT1 | depositor partial sequence | sequence record 140921 | insert
ATGAAACATCACCATCACCATCACCCCATGAGCGATTACGACATCCCCACTACTGAGAATCTTTATTTTC
AGGGCGCCATGGGCGCGAGTCGTCTGTATACCCTGGTCCTGGTCCTGCAACCGCAACGTGTCCTGCTGGG
CATGAAAAAACGTGGCTTTGGCGCTGGTCGTTGGAACGGCTTTGGCGGCAAGGTCCAGGAAGGCGAAACC
ATTGAAGATGGTGCGCGTCGCGAACTGCAAGAAGAAAGTGGTCTGACGGTGGACGCCCTGCATAAAGTCG
GCCAGATCGTGTTTGAATTCGTTGGTGAACCGGAACTGATGGATGTGCACGTGTTTTGCACCGACAGCAT
TCAAGGCACGCCGGTTGAATCTGATGAAATGCGTCCGTGTTGGTTTCAGCTGGATCAAATCCCGTTCAAG
GACATGTGGCCGGATGACAGCTATTGGTTCCCGCTGCTGCTGCAGAAAAAGAAATTTCATGGTTACTTCA
AGTTTCAAGGTCAAGATACGATTCTGGACTACACGCTGCGCGAAGTGGACACCGTCTGA
