>Addgene plasmid #74660 | NUDT1 | addgene partial sequence | sequence record 142567 | T7 5'-TAATACGACTCACTATAGGG-3'
ACTTTAAGAAGGAGATATACCATGAAACATCACCATCACCATCACCCCATGAGCGATTACGACATCCCCA
CTACTGAGAATCTTTATTTTCAGGGCGCCATGGGCGCGAGTCGTCTGTATACCCTGGTCCTGGTCCTGCA
ACCGCAACGTGTCCTGCTGGGCATGAAAAAACGTGGCTTTGGCGCTGGTCGTTGGAACGGCTTTGGCGGC
AAGGTCCAGGAAGGCGAAACCATTGAAGATGGTGCGCGTCGCGAACTGCAAGAAGAAAGTGGTCTGACGG
TGGACGCCCTGCATAAAGTCGGCCAGATCGTGTTTGAATTCGTTGGTGAACCGGAACTGATGGATGTGCA
CGTGTTTTGCACCGACAGCATTCAAGGCACGCCGGTTGAATCTGATGAAATGCGTCCGTGTTGGTTTCAG
CTGGATCAAATCCCGTTCAAGGACATGTGGCCGGATGACAGCTATTGGTTCCCGCTGCTGCTGCAGAAAA
AGAAATTTCATGGTTACTTCAAGTTTCAAGGTCAAGATACGATTCTGGACTACACGCTGCGCGAAGTGGA
CACCGTCTGAGGATCCGAATTCGAGCTCCGTCGACAAGCTTGCGGCCGCACTCGAGCACCACCACCACCA
CCACTGAGATCCGGCTGCTAACAAAGCCCGAAAGGAAGCTGAGTTGGCTGCTGCCACCGCTGAGCAATAA
CTAGCATAACCCCTTGGGGCCTCTAAACGGGTCTTGAGGGGTTTTTTGCTGAAAGGAGGAACTATATCCG
GATTGGCGA
