[The description below was written by a language model from this plasmid's Addgene catalogue record.]
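Description:
NUDT1 is a bacterial expression plasmid built on the pETM-11 backbone and carrying a human NUDT1 (also known as MTH1) coding sequence, annotated as the p18 isoform of the nudix-type motif 1 protein. The insert is recorded as 549 bp and was restriction cloned between NcoI and KpnI sites, both of which were preserved. The plasmid is selected with kanamycin and is listed as low copy. The record does not name the origin of replication, and no feature table is provided, so the finer details of the backbone cannot be confirmed here.

Expression is driven by a T7 promoter under T7/lac regulation. Transcription therefore depends on T7 RNA polymerase supplied by a suitable expression host, and the lac operator keeps it repressed until induction. The protein is produced with an N-terminal His-tag followed by a TEV protease cleavage site. This arrangement allows capture by immobilised metal affinity chromatography, after which the tag can be removed to leave near-native protein.

The stated purpose is bacterial expression for structure determination. The record cautions that the insert may not be the full open reading frame, as constructs of this type are often trimmed to boundaries that favour soluble, crystallisable protein. Anyone needing full-length NUDT1 should check the construct boundaries against the reference sequence. NUDT1 is a nudix hydrolase known for sanitising oxidised nucleotide pools, so purified protein from this plasmid would suit structural, biochemical or ligand-binding studies, although the record itself specifies only the structural application.
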