Addgene plasmid #74660: NUDT1
Purpose: Bacterial expression for structure determination; may not be full ORF
Depositing lab: Nicola Burgess-Brown. Depositing organization: University of Oxford.
Backbone
  Vector backbone: pETM-11
  Vector type: Bacterial Expression
Growth in bacteria
  Bacterial resistance: Kanamycin, 50 μg/mL
  Growth temperature: 37°C
  Growth strain: DH5alpha
  Copy number: Low Copy
Gene/Insert
  Gene/Insert name: NUDT1 (alt names: NUDT1A-c001; NUDT1Anudix-type motif 1 isoform p18 [tv1])
  Species: H. sapiens (human)
  Insert size (bp): 549
  Entrez Gene: NUDT1 (a.k.a. MTH1)
  Promoter: T7
  Cloning method: Restriction Enzyme; 5′ cloning site NcoI (not destroyed); 3′ cloning site KpnI (not destroyed)
  Sequencing primers: 5′ T7; 3′ T7term
Terms and licenses: Academic/Nonprofit Terms; Industry Terms: Not Available to Industry
Depositor comments: T7/lac regulated, N-terminal His-tag, TEV, restriction cloned with NcoI/KpnI gi|40288274
How to cite: NUDT1 was a gift from Nicola Burgess-Brown (Addgene plasmid # 74660 ; http://n2t.net/addgene:74660 ; RRID:Addgene_74660)
